>Addgene plasmid #32279 | TALEN1297 | depositor full sequence | sequence record 36596 | TALEN1297 sequence 8058 bps
GACGGATCGGGAGATCTCCCGATCCCCTATGGTCGACTCTCAGTACAATCTGCTCTGATGCCGCATAGTT
AAGCCAGTATCTGCTCCCTGCTTGTGTGTTGGAGGTCGCTGAGTAGTGCGCGAGCAAAATTTAAGCTACA
ACAAGGCAAGGCTTGACCGACAATTGCATGAAGAATCTGCTTAGGGTTAGGCGTTTTGCGCTGCTTCGCG
ATGTACGGGCCAGATATACGCGTTGACATTGATTATTGACTAGTTATTAATAGTAATCAATTACGGGGTC
ATTAGTTCATAGCCCATATATGGAGTTCCGCGTTACATAACTTACGGTAAATGGCCCGCCTGGCTGACCG
CCCAACGACCCCCGCCCATTGACGTCAATAATGACGTATGTTCCCATAGTAACGCCAATAGGGACTTTCC
ATTGACGTCAATGGGTGGACTATTTACGGTAAACTGCCCACTTGGCAGTACATCAAGTGTATCATATGCC
AAGTACGCCCCCTATTGACGTCAATGACGGTAAATGGCCCGCCTGGCATTATGCCCAGTACATGACCTTA
TGGGACTTTCCTACTTGGCAGTACATCTACGTATTAGTCATCGCTATTACCATGGTGATGCGGTTTTGGC
AGTACATCAATGGGCGTGGATAGCGGTTTGACTCACGGGGATTTCCAAGTCTCCACCCCATTGACGTCAA
TGGGAGTTTGTTTTGGCACCAAAATCAACGGGACTTTCCAAAATGTCGTAACAACTCCGCCCCATTGACG
CAAATGGGCGGTAGGCGTGTACGGTGGGAGGTCTATATAAGCAGAGCTCTCTGGCTAACTAGAGAACCCA
CTGCTTACTGGCTTATCGAAATTAATACGACTCACTATAGGGAGACCCAAGCTGGCTAGCACCATGGACT
ACAAAGACCATGACGGTGATTATAAAGATCATGACATCGATTACAAGGATGACGATGACAAGATGGCCCC
CAAGAAGAAGAGGAAGGTGGGCATTCACCGCGGGGTACCTATGGTGGACTTGAGGACACTCGGTTATTCG
CAACAGCAACAGGAGAAAATCAAGCCTAAGGTCAGGAGCACCGTCGCGCAACACCACGAGGCGCTTGTGG
GGCATGGCTTCACTCATGCGCATATTGTCGCGCTTTCACAGCACCCTGCGGCGCTTGGGACGGTGGCTGT
CAAATACCAAGATATGATTGCGGCCCTGCCCGAAGCCACGCACGAGGCAATTGTAGGGGTCGGTAAACAG
TGGTCGGGAGCGCGAGCACTTGAGGCGCTGCTGACTGTGGCGGGTGAGCTTAGGGGGCCTCCGCTCCAGC
TCGACACCGGGCAGCTGCTGAAGATCGCGAAGAGAGGGGGAGTAACAGCGGTAGAGGCAGTGCACGCCTG
GCGCAATGCGCTCACCGGGGCCCCCTTGAACCTGACCCCAGACCAGGTAGTCGCAATCGCGTCACATGAC
GGGGGAAAGCAAGCCCTGGAAACCGTGCAAAGGTTGTTGCCGGTCCTTTGTCAAGACCACGGCCTTACAC
CGGAGCAAGTCGTGGCCATTGCAAGCAATGGGGGTGGCAAACAGGCTCTTGAGACGGTTCAGAGACTTCT
CCCAGTTCTCTGTCAAGCCCACGGGCTGACTCCCGATCAAGTTGTAGCGATTGCGTCCAACGGTGGAGGG
AAACAAGCATTGGAGACTGTCCAACGGCTCCTTCCCGTGTTGTGTCAAGCCCACGGTTTGACGCCTGCAC
AAGTGGTCGCCATCGCCAGCCATGATGGCGGTAAGCAGGCGCTGGAAACAGTACAGCGCCTGCTGCCTGT
ACTGTGCCAGGATCATGGACTGACCCCAGACCAGGTAGTCGCAATCGCGTCACATGACGGGGGAAAGCAA
GCCCTGGAAACCGTGCAAAGGTTGTTGCCGGTCCTTTGTCAAGACCACGGCCTTACACCGGAGCAAGTCG
TGGCCATTGCAAATAATAACGGTGGCAAACAGGCTCTTGAGACGGTTCAGAGACTTCTCCCAGTTCTCTG
TCAAGCCCACGGGCTGACTCCCGATCAAGTTGTAGCGATTGCGTCCAACGGTGGAGGGAAACAAGCATTG
GAGACTGTCCAACGGCTCCTTCCCGTGTTGTGTCAAGCCCACGGTTTGACGCCTGCACAAGTGGTCGCCA
TCGCCTCGAATGGCGGCGGTAAGCAGGCGCTGGAAACAGTACAGCGCCTGCTGCCTGTACTGTGCCAGGA
TCATGGACTGACCCCAGACCAGGTAGTCGCAATCGCGTCAAACGGAGGGGGAAAGCAAGCCCTGGAAACC
GTGCAAAGGTTGTTGCCGGTCCTTTGTCAAGACCACGGCCTTACACCGGAGCAAGTCGTGGCCATTGCAT
CCCACGACGGTGGCAAACAGGCTCTTGAGACGGTTCAGAGACTTCTCCCAGTTCTCTGTCAAGCCCACGG
GCTGACTCCCGATCAAGTTGTAGCGATTGCGTCGCATGACGGAGGGAAACAAGCATTGGAGACTGTCCAA
CGGCTCCTTCCCGTGTTGTGTCAAGCCCACGGTTTGACGCCTGCACAAGTGGTCGCCATCGCCTCCAATA
TTGGCGGTAAGCAGGCGCTGGAAACAGTACAGCGCCTGCTGCCTGTACTGTGCCAGGATCATGGACTGAC
CCCAGACCAGGTAGTCGCAATCGCGTCACATGACGGGGGAAAGCAAGCCCTGGAAACCGTGCAAAGGTTG
TTGCCGGTCCTTTGTCAAGACCACGGCCTTACACCGGAGCAAGTCGTGGCCATTGCAAGCAACATCGGTG
GCAAACAGGCTCTTGAGACGGTTCAGAGACTTCTCCCAGTTCTCTGTCAAGCCCACGGGCTGACTCCCGA
TCAAGTTGTAGCGATTGCGTCCAACGGTGGAGGGAAACAAGCATTGGAGACTGTCCAACGGCTCCTTCCC
GTGTTGTGTCAAGCCCACGGTTTGACGCCTGCACAAGTGGTCGCCATCGCCAGCCATGATGGCGGTAAGC
AGGCGCTGGAAACAGTACAGCGCCTGCTGCCTGTACTGTGCCAGGATCATGGACTGACACCCGAACAGGT
GGTCGCCATTGCTTCTAATGGGGGAGGACGGCCAGCCTTGGAGTCCATCGTAGCCCAATTGTCCAGGCCC
GATCCCGCGTTGGCTGCGTTAACGAATGACCATCTGGTGGCGTTGGCATGTCTTGGTGGACGACCCGCGC
TCGATGCAGTCAAAAAGGGTCTGCCTCATGCTCCCGCATTGATCAAAAGAACCAACCGGCGGATTCCCGA
GAGAACTTCCCATCGAGTCGCGGGATCCCAACTAGTCAAAAGTGAACTGGAGGAGAAGAAATCTGAACTT
CGTCATAAATTGAAATATGTGCCTCATGAATATATTGAATTAATTGAAATTGCCAGAAATTCCACTCAGG
ATAGAATTCTTGAAATGAAGGTAATGGAATTTTTTATGAAAGTTTATGGATATAGAGGTAAACATTTGGG
TGGATCAAGGAAACCGGACGGAGCAATTTATACTGTCGGATCTCCTATTGATTACGGTGTGATCGTGGAT
ACTAAAGCTTATAGCGGAGGTTATAATCTGCCAATTGGCCAAGCAGATGAAATGCAACGATATGTCGAAG
AAAATCAAACACGAAACAAACATATCAACCCTAATGAATGGTGGAAAGTCTATCCATCTTCTGTAACGGA
ATTTAAGTTTTTATTTGTGAGTGGTCACTTTAAAGGAAACTACAAAGCTCAGCTTACACGATTAAATCAT
ATCACTAATTGTAATGGAGCTGTTCTTAGTGTAGAAGAGCTTTTAATTGGTGGAGAAATGATTAAAGCCG
GCACATTAACCTTAGAGGAAGTCAGACGGAAATTTAATAACGGCGAGATAAACTTTTAAGGGCCCTTCGA
AGGTAAGCCTATCCCTAACCCTCTCCTCGGTCTCGATTCTACGCGTACCGGTCATCATCACCATCACCAT
TGAGTTTAAACCCGCTGATCAGCCTCGACTGTGCCTTCTAGTTGCCAGCCATCTGTTGTTTGCCCCTCCC
CCGTGCCTTCCTTGACCCTGGAAGGTGCCACTCCCACTGTCCTTTCCTAATAAAATGAGGAAATTGCATC
GCATTGTCTGAGTAGGTGTCATTCTATTCTGGGGGGTGGGGTGGGGCAGGACAGCAAGGGGGAGGATTGG
GAAGACAATAGCAGGCATGCTGGGGATGCGGTGGGCTCTATGGCTTCTGAGGCGGAAAGAACCAGCTGGG
GCTCTAGGGGGTATCCCC
[124 nt withheld, positions 4289-4412]
C
[32 nt withheld, positions 4414-4445]
CA
[57 nt withheld, positions 4448-4504]
A
[49 nt withheld, positions 4506-4554]
CCTTTGACGTTGGAGTCCACGTTCTTT
[37 nt withheld, positions 4582-4618]
ACCCTATCTCGGTCTATTCTTTTGATTTATAAGGGATTTTGGGGATTTCGGCCTATTGGTTAAAAAATGA
GCTGATTTAACAAAAATTTAACGCGAATTAATTCTGTGGAATGTGTGTCAGTTAGGGTGTGGAAAGTCCC
CAGGCTCCCCAGGCAGGCAGAAGTATGCAAAGCATGCATCTCAATTAGTCAGCAACCAGGTGTGGAAAGT
CCCCAGGCTCCCCAGCAGGCAGAAGTATGCAAAGCATGCATCTCAATTAGTCAGCAACCATAGTCCCGCC
CCTAACTCCGCCCATCCCGCCCCTAACTCCGCCCAGTTCCGCCCATTCTCCGCCCCATGGCTGACTAATT
TTTTTTATTTATGCAGAGGCCGAGGCCGCCTCTGCCTCTGAGCTATTCCAGAAGTAGTGAGGAGGCTTTT
TTGGAGGCCTAGGCTTTTGCAAAAAGCTCCCGGGAGCTTGTATATCCATTTTCGGATCTGATCAGCACGT
GTTGACAATTAATCATCGGCATAGTATATCGGCATAGTATAATACGACAAGGTGAGGAACTAAACCATGG
CCAAGCCTTTGTCTCAAGAAGAATCCACCCTCATTGAAAGAGCAACGGCTACAATCAACAGCATCCCCAT
CTCTGAAGACTACAGCGTCGCCAGCGCAGCTCTCTCTAGCGACGGCCGCATCTTCACTGGTGTCAATGTA
TATCATTTTACTGGGGGACCTTGTGCAGAACTCGTGGTGCTGGGCACTGCTGCTGCTGCGGCAGCTGGCA
ACCTGACTTGTATCGTCGCGATCGGAAATGAGAACAGGGGCATCTTGAGCCCCTGCGGACGGTGTCGACA
GGTGCTTCTCGATCTGCATCCTGGGATCAAAGCGATAGTGAAGGACAGTGATGGACAGCCGACGGCAGTT
GGGATTCGTGAATTGCTGCCCTCTGGTTATGTGTGGGAGGGCTAAGCACTTCGTGGCCGAGGAGCAGGAC
TGACACGTGCTACGAGATTTCGATTCCACCGCCGCCTTCTATGAAAGGTTGGGCTTCGGAATCGTTTTCC
GGGACGCCGGCTGGATGATCCTCCAGCGCGGGGATCTCATGCTGGAGTTCTTCGCCCACCCCAACTTGTT
TATTGCAGCTTATAATGGTTACAAATAAAGCAATAGCATCACAAATTTCACAAATAAAGCATTTTTTTCA
CTGCATTCTAGTTGTGGTTTGTCCAAACTCATCAATGTATCTTATCATGTCTGTATACCGTCGACCTCTA
GCTAGAGCTTGGCGTAATCATGGTCATAGCTGTTTCCTGTGTGAAATTGTTATCCGCTCACAATTCCACA
CAACATACGAGCCGGAAGCATAAAGTGTAAAGCCTGGGGTGCCTAATGAGTGAGCTAACTCACATTAATT
GCGTTGCGCTCACTGCCCGCTTTCCAGTCGGGAAACCTGTCGTGCCAGCTGCATTAATGAATCGGCCAAC
GCGCGGGGAGAGGCGGTTTGCGTATTGGGCGCTCTTCCGCTTCCTCGCTCACTGACTCGCTGCGCTCGGT
CGTTCGGCTGCGGCGAGCGGTATCAGCTCACTCAAAGGCGGTAATACGGTTATCCACAGAATCAGGGGAT
AACGCAGGAAAGAACATGTGAGCAAAAGGCCAGCAAAAGGCCAGGAACCGTAAAAAGGCCGCGTTGCTGG
CGTTTTTCCATAGGCTCCGCCCCCCTGACGAGCATCACAAAAATCGACGCTCAAGTCAGAGGTGGCGAAA
CCCGACAGGACTATAAAGATACCAGGCGTTTCCCCCTGGAAGCTCCCTCGTGCGCTCTCCTGTTCCGACC
CTGCCGCTTACCGGATACCTGTCCGCCTTTCTCCCTTCGGGAAGCGTGGCGCTTTCTCAATGCTCACGCT
GTAGGTATCTCAGTTCGGTGTAGGTCGTTCGCTCCAAGCTGGGCTGTGTGCACGAACCCCCCGTTCAGCC
CGACCGCTGCGCCTTATCCGGTAACTATCGTCTTGAGTCCAACCCGGTAAGACACGACTTATCGCCACTG
GCAGCAGCCACTGGTAACAGGATTAGCAGAGCGAGGTATGTAGGCGGTGCTACAGAGTTCTTGAAGTGGT
GGCCTAACTACGGCTACACTAGAAGGACAGTATTTGGTATCTGCGCTCTGCTGAAGCCAGTTACCTTCGG
AAAAAGAGTTGGTAGCTCTTGATCCGGCAAACAAACCACCGCTGGTAGCGGTGGTTTTTTTGTTTGCAAG
CAGCAGATTACGCGCAGAAAAAAAGGATCTCAAGAAGATCCTTTGATCTTTTCTACGGGGTCTGACGCTC
AGTGGAACGAAAACTCACGTTAAGGGATTTTGGTCATGAGATTATCAAAAAGGATCTTCACCTAGATCCT
TTTAAATTAAAAATGAAGTTTTAAATCAATCTAAAGTATATATGAGTAAACTTGGTCTGACAGTTACCAA
TGCTTAATCAGTGAGGCACCTATCTCAGCGATCTGTCTATTTCGTTCATCCATAGTTGCCTGACTCCCCG
TCGTGTAGATAACTACGATACGGGAGGGCTTACCATCTGGCCCCAGTGCTGCAATGATACCGCGAGACCC
ACGCTCACCGGCTCCAGATTTATCAGCAATAAACCAGCCAGCCGGAAGGGCCGAGCGCAGAAGTGGTCCT
GCAACTTTATCCGCCTCCATCCAGTCTATTAATTGTTGCCGGGAAGCTAGAGTAAGTAGTTCGCCAGTTA
ATAGTTTGCGCAACGTTGTTGCCATTGCTACAGGCATCGTGGTGTCACGCTCGTCGTTTGGTATGGCTTC
ATTCAGCTCCGGTTCCCAACGATCAAGGCGAGTTACATGATCCCCCATGTTGTGCAAAAAAGCGGTTAGC
TCCTTCGGTCCTCCGATCGTTGTCAGAAGTAAGTTGGCCGCAGTGTTATCACTCATGGTTATGGCAGCAC
TGCATAATTCTCTTACTGTCATGCCATCCGTAAGATGCTTTTCTGTGACTGGTGAGTACTCAACCAAGTC
ATTCTGAGAATAGTGTATGCGGCGACCGAGTTGCTCTTGCCCGGCGTCAATACGGGATAATACCGCGCCA
CATAGCAGAACTTTAAAAGTGCTCATCATTGGAAAACGTTCTTCGGGGCGAAAACTCTCAAGGATCTTAC
CGCTGTTGAGATCCAGTTCGATGTAACCCACTCGTGCACCCAACTGATCTTCAGCATCTTTTACTTTCAC
CAGCGTTTCTGGGTGAGCAAAAACAGGAAGGCAAAATGCCGCAAAAAAGGGAATAAGGGCGACACGGAAA
TGTTGAATACTCATACTCTTCCTTTTTCAATATTATTGAAGCATTTATCAGGGTTATTGTCTCATGAGCG
GATACATATTTGAATGTATTTAGAAAAATAAACAAATAGGGGTTCCGCGCACATTTCCCCGAAAAGTGCC
ACCTGACGTC
Features (pLannotate 1.2.2; 26 found; start..end, strand, type, name):
     36..80      -  misc_feature   bom (fragment): basis of mobility region from pBR322
    235..614     +  enhancer       CMV enhancer: human cytomegalovirus immediate early enhancer
    615..818     +  promoter       CMV promoter: human cytomegalovirus (CMV) immediate early promoter
    814..847     +  LTR            5' LTR (truncated) (fragment): truncated 5' long terminal repeat (LTR) from HIV-1
    863..881     +  promoter       T7 promoter: promoter for bacteriophage T7 RNA polymerase
    907..972     +  CDS            3xFLAG: three tandem FLAG® epitope tags, followed by an enterokinase cleavage site
   1024..1533    +  CDS            avrBs3 (fragment): AVRB3_XANEU - Experimental evidence at protein level: Swiss-Prot protein existence level 1. Avirulence protein. Acts as a transcription factor in C.annuum plants. In susceptible plants lacking the Bs3 resistance gene induces expression of a number of genes, including genes homologous to a family of auxin-induced genes, alpha-expansin genes, pectate lyase, anthocyanidin glucoside rhamnosyl transferase and at least one transcription factor, UPA20. Their expression leads to plant hypertrophy in mesophyll cells, probably mainly mediated by UPA20 (PubMed:17962565). In resistant plants induces the h
   3124..3330    +  CDS            pthXo1 (fragment): PTHX1_XANOP - Also known as tal2b. Experimental evidence at protein level: Swiss-Prot protein existence level 1. Avirulence protein. Acts as a transcription factor in rice, inducing expression of a number of host genes including SWEET11 (Os8N3, XA13, AC Q6YZF3) in susceptible plants with the Xa13 allele. Plants with the xa13 allele, which has an altered promoter, are resistant to bacterial blight caused by this bacterial strain and do not induce SWEET11. The xa13 allele elicits an atypical hypersensitive response (HR). PthXo1 binds SWEET11 promoter DNA in a sequence-specific manner. From Xanth
   3319..3906    +  CDS            FokI cleavage domain: nonspecific DNA cleavage domain of the FokI endonuclease (Li et al., 1992) must dimerize to be catalytically active
   3922..3963    +  CDS            V5 tag: epitope tag from simian virus 5
   4019..4243    +  polyA_signal   bGH poly(A) signal: bovine growth hormone polyadenylation signal
   4247..4268    +  promoter       SV40 promoter (fragment): SV40 enhancer and early promoter
   4289..4717    +  rep_origin     f1 ori (sequence partly withheld): f1 bacteriophage origin of replication; arrow indicates direction of (+) strand synthesis
   4731..5061    +  promoter       SV40 promoter: SV40 enhancer and early promoter
   5109..5156    +  promoter       EM7 promoter: synthetic bacterial promoter&nbsp
   5175..5573    +  CDS            BSD: blasticidin S deaminase; Aspergillus terreus BSD; confers resistance to blasticidin
   5574..5601    +  CDS            BleoR (fragment): antibiotic-binding protein; Sh ble from Streptoalloteichus hindustanus; confers resistance to bleomycin, phleomycin, and Zeocin™
   5611..5736    +  CDS            ble (fragment): BLE_KLEPN - Experimental evidence at protein level: Swiss-Prot protein existence level 1. Binding protein with a strong affinity to the bleomycin family of antibiotics. Binds to CL990; an antimitotic-antibiotic compound. From Klebsiella pneumoniae.
   5731..5852    +  polyA_signal   SV40 poly(A) signal: SV40 polyadenylation signal
   5925..5941    -  protein_bind   lac operator: The lac repressor binds to the lac operator to inhibit transcription in E. coli. This inhibition can be relieved by adding lactose or isopropyl-β-D-thiogalactopyranoside (IPTG). lac repressor encoded by lacI
   5949..5979    -  promoter       lac promoter: promoter for the E. coli lac operon
   5994..6015    -  protein_bind   CAP binding site: CAP binding activates transcription in the presence of cAMP. E. coli catabolite activator protein
   6028..6120    -  CDS            lacI (fragment): lac repressor; lacI; The lac repressor binds to the lac operator to inhibit transcription in E. coli. This inhibition can be relieved by adding lactose or isopropyl-β-D-thiogalactopyranoside (IPTG).
   6303..6891    -  rep_origin     ori: high-copy-number ColE1/pMB1/pBR322/pUC origin of replication
   7062..7922    -  CDS            AmpR: β-lactamase; bla; confers resistance to ampicillin, carbenicillin, and related antibiotics
   7923..8027    -  promoter       AmpR promoter: bla
