[The description below was written by a language model from this plasmid's Addgene catalogue record and pLannotate feature annotations shown in this document.]
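Description:
TALEN1297 is a mammalian expression plasmid built on the JDS78 backbone that encodes one monomer of a TAL effector nuclease directed against the zebrafish hey2 gene (also known as grl); the alternative name hey2_L marks it as the left half-site partner of a TALEN pair. It is maintained in E. coli as a high-copy plasmid through a ColE1/pUC-type origin with ampicillin selection from β-lactamase, and it also carries an f1 origin. A second cassette, in which SV40 early and bacterial EM7 promoters precede a blasticidin S deaminase gene and an SV40 polyadenylation signal, would allow blasticidin selection in mammalian cells.

The coding unit sits downstream of the CMV immediate early enhancer and promoter, with a T7 promoter placed just before the open reading frame so the same plasmid can serve as a template for in vitro transcription of mRNA. The open reading frame begins with an N-terminal 3xFLAG tag, followed by a truncated TAL effector N-terminal region (Δ152 architecture), the custom repeat array that specifies the hey2 target sequence, a +63 C-terminal TAL segment, and the wild-type FokI cleavage domain. The annotation recognises only the flanking TAL portions by homology to the Xanthomonas proteins AvrBs3 and PthXo1, so the repeat array itself appears as an unannotated gap. A V5 tag sequence is annotated after FokI, although the record does not say whether it is translated, and a bGH polyadenylation signal terminates the unit.

Because FokI cuts only as a dimer, this construct is meant to be used with a matching right-side TALEN binding the opposite strand. The resulting double-strand break at hey2 produces disruptive mutations on repair. The associated publication used such TALENs for targeted gene disruption in somatic zebrafish cells.
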