Addgene plasmid #32279: TALEN1297
Depositing lab: Keith Joung. Depositing organization: Massachusetts General Hospital. Publication: Targeted gene disruption in somatic zebrafish cells using engineered TALENs. Sander JD, Cade L, Khayter C, Reyon D, Peterson RT, Joung JK, Yeh JR. Nat Biotechnol. 2011 Aug 5;29(8):697-8. doi: 10.1038/nbt.1934. PubMed 21822241.
Backbone
  Vector backbone: JDS78
  Vector type: Mammalian Expression ; T7
Growth in bacteria
  Bacterial resistance: Ampicillin, 100 μg/mL
  Growth temperature: 37°C
  Growth strain: XL1 Blue
  Copy number: High Copy
Gene/Insert
  Gene/Insert name: TAL array targeting hey2 (alt names: hey2_L (TAL 1297); hey2)
  Species: D. rerio (zebrafish)
  Entrez Gene: hey2 (a.k.a. grl, zgc:136746)
  Tag / fusion protein: 3X Flag (N terminal on backbone); WT FOKI (C terminal on backbone)
  Cloning method: Restriction Enzyme; 5′ cloning site NA (unknown if destroyed); 3′ cloning site NA (unknown if destroyed)
  Sequencing primers: 5′ CMV-f; 3′ BGH rev
Terms and licenses: Academic/Nonprofit Terms; Industry Terms: Not Available to Industry
Depositor comments: TAL N-terminal: ∆152 (Miller et al. 2011) TAL C-terminus: +63 (Miller et al. 2011) FOKI: WT
How to cite: TALEN1297 was a gift from Keith Joung (Addgene plasmid # 32279 ; http://n2t.net/addgene:32279 ; RRID:Addgene_32279)
