>Addgene plasmid #32279 | TALEN1297 | addgene partial sequence | sequence record 38066 | CMV-F 5'-CGCAAATGGGCGGTAGGCGTG-3'
GAACCCACTGCTTACTGGCTTATCGAAATTAATACGACTCACTATAGGGAGACCCAAGCTGGCTAGCACC
ATGGACTACAAAGACCATGACGGTGATTATAAAGATCATGACATCGATTACAAGGATGACGATGACAAGA
TGGCCCCCAAGAAGAAGAGGAAGGTGGGCATTCACCGCGGGGTACCTATGGTGGACTTGAGGACACTCGG
TTATTCGCAACAGCAACAGGAGAAAATCAAGCCTAAGGTCAGGAGCACCGTCGCGCAACACCACGAGGCG
CTTGTGGGGCATGGCTTCACTCATGCGCATATTGTCGCGCTTTCACAGCACCCTGCGGCGCTTGGGACGG
TGGCTGTCAAATACCAAGATATGATTGCGGCCCTGCCCGAAGCCACGCACGAGGCAATTGTAGGGGTCGG
TAAACAGTGGTCGGGAGCGCGAGCACTTGAGGCGCTGCTGACTGTGGCGGGTGAGCTTAGGGGGCCTCCG
CTCCAGCTCGACACCGGGCAGCTGCTGAAGATCGCGAAGAGAGGGGGAGTAACAGCGGTAGAGGCAGTGC
ACGCCTGGCGCAATGCGCTCACCGGGGCCCCCTTGAACCTGACCCCAGACCAGGTAGTCGCAATCGCGTC
ACATGACGGGGGAAAGCAAGCCCTGGAAACCGTGCAAAGGTTGTTGCCGGTCCTTTGTCAAGACCACGGC
CTTACACCGGAGCAAGTCGTGGCCATTGCAAGCAATGGGGGTGGCAAACAGGCTCTTGAGACGGTTCAGA
GACTTCTCCCAGTTCTCTGTCAAGCCCACGGGCTGACTCCCGATCAAGTTGTAGCGATTGCGTCCA
