>Addgene plasmid #32279 | TALEN1297 | addgene partial sequence | sequence record 38509 | BGH-rev 5'-TAGAAGGCACAGTCGAGG-3'
GACCGGTACGCGTAGAATCGAGACCGAGGAGAGGGTTAGGGATAGGCTTACCTTCGAAGGGCCCTTAAAA
GTTTATCTCGCCGTTATTAAATTTCCGTCTGACTTCCTCTAAGGTTAATGTGCCGGCTTTAATCATTTCT
CCACCAATTAAAAGCTCTTCTACACTAAGAACAGCTCCATTACAATTAGTGATATGATTTAATCGTGTAA
GCTGAGCTTTGTAGTTTCCTTTAAAGTGACCACTCACAAATAAAAACTTAAATTCCGTTACAGAAGATGG
ATAGACTTTCCACCATTCATTAGGGTTGATATGTTTGTTTCGTGTTTGATTTTCTTCGACATATCGTTGC
ATTTCATCTGCTTGGCCAATTGGCAGATTATAACCTCCGCTATAAGCTTTAGTATCCACGATCACACCGT
AATCAATAGGAGATCCGACAGTATAAATTGCTCCGTCCGGTTTCCTTGATCCACCCAAATGTTTACCTCT
ATATCCATAAACTTTCATAAAAAATTCCATTACCTTCATTTCAAGAATTCTATCCTGAGTGGAATTTCTG
GCAATTTCAATTAATTCAATATATTCATGAGGCACATATTTCAATTTATGACGAAGTTCAGATTTCTTCT
CCTCCAGTTCACTTTTGACTAGTTGGGATCCCGCGACTCGATGGGAAGTTCTCTCGGGAATCCGCCGGTT
GGTTCTTTTGATCAATGCGGGAGCATGAGGCAGACCCTTTTTGACTGCATCGAGCGCGGGTCGTCCACCA
AGACATGCCAACGCCACCAGATGGTCATTCGTTAACGCAGCCAACGCGGGATCGGGCCTGGACAATTGGG
CTACGATGGACTCCAAGGCTGGCCGTCCTCCCCCATTAGAAGCA
